>Addgene plasmid #50534 | pRKVSV FRNK | depositor partial sequence | sequence record 75466 | insert only
ATGGAATCCAGAAGACAGGCTACCGTGTCCTGGGACTCTGGAGGGTCTGATGAAGCACCACCCAAGCCCA
GCAGACCTGGTTATCCTAGCCCGAGATCCAGTGAAGGATTTTATCCCAGCCCACAGCACATGGTCCAGAC
CAATCACTACCAGGTCTCTGGCTACCCGGGTTCCCATGGAATCCCAGCCATGGCTGGCAGCATTTACCAA
GGTCAGGCATCTCTTCTGGACCAGACAGAATTGTGGAATCACAGACCTCAGGAGATGTCCATGTGGCAGC
CCAGTGTGGAGGATTCGGCAGCTTTGGACCTTCGAGGGATGGGACAGGTGCTTCCCCCTCACCTGATGGA
AGAGCGGCTAATCCGACAGCAGCAGGAAATGGAAGAAGACCAGCGCTGGCTGGAGAAGGAAGAGCGATTC
CTGAAACCTGATGTGAGGCTCTCTCGAGGCAGCATCGACAGGGAAGACGGGAGTTTTCAGGGTCCGACTG
GAAACCAACACATCTATCAGCCTGTGGGGAAGCCAGATCCTGCAGCTCCACCAAAGAAACCTCCTCGCCC
TGGAGCACCTGGCCACCTAAGCAACCTGTCCAGCATCAGCAGCCCTGCAGACAGCTACAATGAGGGTGTC
AAGCTTCAGCCCCAGGAAATCAGCCCCCCTCCCACTGCCAACCTTGACCGGTCCAATGACAAGGTATATG
AGAATGTGACAGGCCTAGTGAAGGCTGTCATCGAGATGTCCAGCAAAATCCAGCCAGCTCCTCCAGAAGA
GTACGTCCCTATGGTGAAGGAAGTTGGCCTGGCCCTGCGGACCTTACTAGCCACGGTGGATGAGACCATT
CCTGCTCTTCCAGCCAGCACTCATCGAGAGATCGAGATGGCACAGAAGCTGCTGAACTCCGACTTAGGCG
AGCTCATCAGCAAGATGAAGCTGGCGCAGCAGTACGTCATGACCAGCCTGCAGCAGGAGTATAAGAAGCA
GATGCTGACAGCTGCTCACGCCCTGGCTGTGGATGCCAAGAACCTACTTGATGTTATTGATCAAGCAAGA
CTGAAAATGCTAGGGCAGACACGGCCACACTGA
