>Addgene plasmid #50534 | pRKVSV FRNK | addgene partial sequence | sequence record 92143 | CMV-F 5'-CGCAAATGGGCGGTAGGCGTG-3'
GCAGAGCTCGTTTAGTGAACCGTCAGATCGCCTGGAGACGCCATCCACGCTGTTTTGACCTCCATAGAAG
ACACCGGGACCGATCCAGCCTCCGCGGCCGGGAACGGTGCATTGGAACGCGGATTCCCCGTGCCAAGAGT
GACGTAAGTACCGCCTATAGAGTCTATAGGCCCACCCCCTTGGCTTCGTTAGAACGCGGCTACAATTAAT
ACATAACCTTATGTATCATACACATACGATTTAGGTGACACTATAGAATAACATCCACTTTGCCTTTCTC
TCCACAGGTGTCCACTCCCAGGTCCAACTGCACCTCGGTTCTATCGATTCAGCCGCCACCATGGGATACA
CCGACATCGAGATGAACCGGCTGGGCAAGTACACCGACATCGAGATGAACCGGCTGGGCAAGGGATCCAT
GGAATCCAGAAGACAGGCTACCGTGTCCTGGGACTCTGGAGGGTCTGATGAAGCACCACCCAAGCCCAGC
AGACCTGGTTATCCTAGCCCGAGATCCAGTGAAGGATTTTATCCCAGCCCACAGCACATGGTCCAGACCA
ATCACTACCAGGTCTCTGGCTACCCGGGTTCCCATGGAATCCCAGCCATGGCTGGCAGCATTTACCAAGG
TCAGGCATCTCTTCTGGACCAGACAGAATTGTGGAATCACAGACCTCAGGAGATGTCCATGTGGCAGCCC
AGTGTGGAGGATTCGGCAGCTTTGGACCTTCGAGGGATGGGACAGGTGCTTCCCCCTCACCTGATGGAAG
AGCGGCTAATCCGACAGCAGCAGGAAATGGAAGAAGACCAGCGCTGGCTGGAGAAGGAAGAGCGATTCCT
GAAACCTGATGTGAGGCTCTCTCGAGGCAGCATCGACAGGGAAGACGGGAGTTTTCAGGGTCCGACTGGA
AACCAACACATCTATCAGCCTGTGGGGAAGCCAGATCCTGCAGCTCCACCAAAGAAACCTCCTCGCCCTG
GAGCACCTGGCCACCTAAGCAACCTGTCCAGCATCAGCAGCCC
