>Addgene plasmid #50534 | pRKVSV FRNK | addgene partial sequence | sequence record 92147 | SV40pA-R 5'-GAAATTTGTGATGCTATTGC-3'
AGCTGCAATAAACAAGTTGGGCCATGGCGGCCAAGCTAGCTTCTGCAGGTCGACTCTAGATCAGTGTGGC
CGTGTCTGCCCTAGCATTTTCAGTCTTGCTTGATCAATAACATCAAGTAGGTTCTTGGCATCCACAGCCA
GGGCGTGAGCAGCTGTCAGCATCTGCTTCTTATACTCCTGCTGCAGGCTGGTCATGACGTACTGCTGCGC
CAGCTTCATCTTGCTGATGAGCTCGCCTAAGTCGGAGTTCAGCAGCTTCTGTGCCATCTCGATCTCTCGA
TGAGTGCTGGCTGGAAGAGCAGGAATGGTCTCATCCACCGTGGCTAGTAAGGTCCGCAGGGCCAGGCCAA
CTTCCTTCACCATAGGGACGTACTCTTCTGGAGGAGCTGGCTGGATTTTGCTGGACATCTCGATGACAGC
CTTCACTAGGCCTGTCACATTTTCATATACCTTGTCATTGGACCGGTCAAGGTTGGCAGTGGGAGGGGGG
CTGATTTCCTGGGGCTGAAGCTTGACACCCTCATTGTAGCTGTCTGCAGGGCTGCTGATGCTGGACAGGT
TGCTTAGGTGGCCAGGTGCTCCAGGGCGAGGAGGTTTCTTTGGTGGAGCTGCAGGATCTGGCTTCCCCAC
AGGCTGATAGATGTGTTGGTTTCCAGTCGGACCCTGAAAACTCCCGTCTTCCCTGTCGATGCTGCCTCGA
GAGAGCCTCACATCAGGTTTCAGGAATCGCTCTTCCTTCTCCAGCCAGCGCTGGTCTTCTTCCATTTCCT
GCTGCTGTCGGATTAGCCGCTCTTCCATCAGGTGAGGGGGAAGCACCTGTCCCATCCCTCGAAGGTCCAA
AGCTGCCGAATCCTCCACACTGGGCTGCCACATGGACATCTCCTGAGGTCTGTGATTCCACAATTCTGTC
TGGTCCAGAAGAGATGCCTGACCTTGGTAAATGCTGCCAGCCATGGCTGGGATTCCATGGGAACCCGGGT
AGCCAGAGACCTGGTA
