[The description below was written by a language model from this plasmid's Addgene catalogue record.]
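Description:
pRKVSV FRNK is a mammalian expression plasmid built on the pRKVSV backbone and carrying a truncated fragment of mouse focal adhesion kinase (FAK, also known as PTK2). It is propagated in E. coli under ampicillin selection. The record lists the copy number as unknown, names no origin of replication, and mentions no marker for selection in mammalian cells. No feature table accompanies the entry, so other backbone elements such as the polyadenylation signal cannot be described from it.

The insert corresponds to nucleotides 2186–3268 of the FAK sequence and was cloned between BamHI and XbaI sites, both of which remain intact. As the plasmid name indicates, this truncation represents FRNK (FAK-related non-kinase), the C-terminal portion of FAK. FRNK is generally understood to lack the kinase domain while retaining the focal adhesion targeting region, which lets it compete with full-length FAK and act as a dominant-negative inhibitor of FAK signalling. Expression is driven by the CMV promoter, a strong constitutive promoter in most mammalian cell types. The backbone adds two copies of the VSV epitope tag at the N terminus, so the expressed protein can be detected or immunoprecipitated with anti-VSV antibodies and distinguished from endogenous FAK.

The associated publication examines the role of FAK in integrin-induced release of the matrix metalloproteinases MMP-2 and MMP-9 by human T lymphoid cells. This points to use of the construct in transfection experiments that interfere with endogenous FAK function and test its contribution to integrin-dependent signalling.
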