Addgene plasmid #50534: pRKVSV FRNK
Depositing lab: Kenneth Yamada. Depositing organization: National Institute of Dental and Craniofacial Research (NIDCR). Publication: Dual function of focal adhesion kinase in regulating integrin-induced MMP-2 and MMP-9 release by human T lymphoid cells. Segarra M, Vilardell C, Matsumoto K, Esparza J, Lozano E, Serra-Pages C, Urbano-Marquez A, Yamada KM, Cid MC. FASEB J. 2005 Nov;19(13):1875-7. 10.1096/fj.04-3574fje PubMed 16260653.
Backbone
  Vector backbone: pRKVSV
  Backbone manufacturer: PMID 14729060
  Vector type: Mammalian Expression
Growth in bacteria
  Bacterial resistance: Ampicillin, 100 μg/mL
  Growth temperature: 37°C
  Growth strain: DH5alpha
  Copy number: Unknown
Gene/Insert
  Gene/Insert name: protein tyrosine kinase, domain (alt names: FAK; PTK2)
  Species: M. musculus (mouse)
  Mutation: truncated (NT2186-3268)
  Promoter: CMV
  Tag / fusion protein: 2X VSV (N terminal on backbone)
  Cloning method: Restriction Enzyme; 5′ cloning site BamHI (not destroyed); 3′ cloning site XbaI (not destroyed)
  Sequencing primers: 5′ pRK KZ FW (TAGAATAACATCCACTTTGCC); 3′ GFP ASO (TTGTAACCATTATAAGCTGC)
Terms and licenses: Academic/Nonprofit Terms; Industry Terms: Not Available to Industry
How to cite: pRKVSV FRNK was a gift from Kenneth Yamada (Addgene plasmid # 50534 ; http://n2t.net/addgene:50534 ; RRID:Addgene_50534)
